>Addgene plasmid #120894 | pHH02_22UP1147 | addgene full sequence | sequence record 235325 | Addgene NGS Result
CAGTACAAAATTTTTTAGATGCGTTGTTGTGAGGAATCGCGCTCCTGCGCGAATCATCCCGTGTCGTCCC
TTCACCTGCCGGATCCTGTCAATTTCCGCGATAGAGGAGGTAAAGATGAGCAAAGGAGAAGAACTTTTCA
CTGGAGTTGTCCCAATTCTTGTTGAATTAGATGGTGATGTTAATGGGCACAAATTTTCTGTCCGTGGAGA
GGGTGAAGGTGATGCTACAAACGGAAAACTCACCCTTAAATTTATTTGCACTACTGGAAAACTACCTGTT
CCGTGGCCAACACTTGTCACTACTCTGACCTATGGTGTTCAATGCTTTTCCCGTTATCCGGATCACATGA
AACGGCATGACTTTTTCAAGAGTGCCATGCCCGAAGGTTATGTACAGGAACGCACTATATCTTTCAAAGA
TGACGGGACCTACAAGACGCGTGCTGAAGTCAAGTTTGAAGGTGATACCCTTGTTAATCGTATCGAGTTA
AAGGGTATTGATTTTAAAGAAGATGGAAACATTCTTGGACACAAACTCGAGTACAACTTTAACTCACACA
ATGTATACATCACGGCAGACAAACAAAAGAATGGAATCAAAGCTAACTTCAAAATTCGCCACAACGTTGA
AGATGGTTCCGTTCAACTAGCAGACCATTATCAACAAAATACTCCAATTGGCGATGGCCCTGTCCTTTTA
CCAGACAACCATTACCTGTCGACACAATCTGTCCTTTCGAAAGATCCCAACGAAAAGCGTGACCACATGG
TCCTTCTTGAGTTTGTAACTGCTGCTGGGATTACACATGGCATGGATGAGCTCTACAAATAATAAATGTC
CAGACCTGCAGGCATGCAAGCCTCTAGAGGCATCAAATAAAACGAAAGGCTCAGTCGAAAGACTGGGCCT
TTCGTTTTATCTGTTGTTTGTCGGTGAACGCTCTCCTGAGTAGGACAAATCCGCCGCCCTAGACCTAGGG
CGTTCGGCTGCGGCGAGCGGTATCAGCTCACTCAAAGGCGGTAATACGGTTATCCACAGAATCAGGGGAT
AACGCAGGAAAGAACATGTGAGCAAAAGGCCAGGAACCGTAAAAAGGCCACCCTCGAGGAGCGCCTCAGC
GCGCCGTAGCGTCGATAAAAATTACGGGCTGGGGCGAAACTACCATCTGTTCGAAAAGGTCCGTAAATGG
GCCTACAGAGCGATTCGTCAGGGCTGGCCTGTATTCTCACAATGGCTTGATGCCGTTATCCAGCGTGTCG
AAATGTACAACGCTTCGCTTCCCGTTCCGCTTTCTCCGGCTGAATGTCGGGCTATTGGCAAGAGCATTGC
GAAATATACACACAGGAAATTCTCACCAGAGGGATTTTCCGCTGTACAGGCCGCTCGCGGTCGCAAGGGC
GGAACTAAATCTAAGCGCGCAGCAGTTCCTACATCAGCACGTTCGCTGAAACCGTGGGAGGCATTAGGCA
TCAGTCGAGCGACGTACTACCGAAAATTAAAATGTGACCCAGACCTCGCAAAATGAGACCAGATAAGCCT
TATCAGATAACAGCGCCCTTTTGGCGTCTTTTTGAGCACCTAGGTGTAAAACACGGCAGTCTTAAGCTCG
GGCCCTCTTTTCTACGGGGTCTGACGCTCAGTGGAACGAAAACTCACGTTAAGGGATTTTGGTCATGACT
AGTGCTTGGATTCTCACCAATAAAAAACGCCCGGCGGCAACCGAGCGTTCTGAACAAATCCAGATGGAGT
TCTGAGGTCATTACTGGATCTATCAACAGGAGTCCAAGCGAGCTCTCGAACCCCAGAGTCCCGCTTACGC
CCCGCCCTGCCACTCATCGCAGTACTGTTGTAATTCATTAAGCATTCTGCCGACATGGAAGCCATCACAA
ACGGCATGATGAACCTGAATCGCCAGCGGCATCAGCACCTTGTCGCCTTGCGTATAATATTTGCCCATGG
TGAAAACGGGGGCGAAGAAGTTGTCCATATTGGCCACGTTTAAATCAAAACTGGTGAAACTCACCCAGGG
ATTGGCTGAGACGAAAAACATATTCTCAATAAACCCTTTAGGGAAATAGGCCAGGTTTTCACCGTAACAC
GCCACATCTTGCGAATATATGTGTAGAAACTGCCGGAAATCGTCGTGGTATTCACTCCAGAGCGATGAAA
ACGTTTCAGTTTGCTCATGGAAAACGGTGTAACAAGGGTGAACACTATCCCATATCACCAGCTCACCGTC
TTTCATTGCCATACGAAATTCCGGATGAGCATTCATCAGGCGGGCAAGAATGTGAATAAAGGCCGGATAA
AACTTGTGCTTATTTTTCTTTACGGTCTTTAAAAAGGCCGTAATATCCAGCTGAACGGTCTGGTTATAGG
TACATTGAGCAACTGACTGAAATGCCTCAAAATGTTCTTTACGATGCCATTGGGATATATCAACGGTGGT
ATATCCAGTGATTTTTTTCTCCATTTTAGCTTCCTTAGCTCCTGAAAATCTCGATAACTCAAAAAATACG
CCCGGTAGTGATCTTATTTCATTATGGTGAAAGTTGGAACCTCTTACGTGCCCGATCAACTCGAGTGCCA
CCT
Features (pLannotate 1.2.2; 6 found; start..end, strand, type, name):
    116..829     +  CDS            Superfolder GFP: Superfolder GFP is a basic (constitutively fluorescent) green fluorescent protein published in 2005, derived from Aequorea victoria. It is reported to be a very rapidly-maturing weak dimer.
    843..861     +  misc_feature   MCS (fragment): pUC18/19 multiple cloning site
    874..960     +  terminator     rrnB T1 terminator: Escherichia coli rrnB; transcription terminator T1 from the E. coli rrnB gene
   1690..1784    -  terminator     lambda t0 terminator: transcription terminator from phage lambda
   1818..2474    -  CDS            cat: CAT_ECOLX - Experimental evidence at protein level: Swiss-Prot protein existence level 1. This enzyme is an effector of chloramphenicol resistance in bacteria. From Escherichia coli. This protein is used as a marker in many commonly used cloning vectors, such as pACYC184.
   2475..2572    -  promoter       cat promoter: promoter of the E. coli cat gene encoding chloramphenicol acetyltransferase
