[The description below was written by a language model from this plasmid's Addgene catalogue record and pLannotate feature annotations shown in this document.]
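Description:
pHH02_22UP1147 is a small bacterial expression and synthetic-biology plasmid (about 2.6 kb in the sequenced record) built on a ColE2-type backbone and propagated in E. coli. Selection is by chloramphenicol: the feature table shows a cat (chloramphenicol acetyltransferase) coding sequence driven by its native cat promoter on the reverse strand and closed off by the phage lambda t0 terminator. The ColE2 replication origin itself was not picked up by the automated annotation. It may lie in the unannotated stretch between the rrnB T1 and lambda t0 terminators, but the record does not confirm this, and the copy number is listed as unknown.

The recorded insert is an 80 bp promoter fragment, Pecf22_up1147, spanning positions -60 to +20 relative to the transcription start. The name suggests a promoter recognised by an extracytoplasmic function (ECF) sigma factor, here ECF22. This element is not annotated in the feature table, but the roughly 115 bp upstream of the first annotated feature would accommodate it. Directly downstream is a superfolder GFP coding sequence, a rapidly maturing green fluorescent reporter, followed by a remnant of the pUC18/19 multiple cloning site and the E. coli rrnB T1 terminator. The arrangement is consistent with a promoter-reporter construct in which GFP fluorescence reports the activity of the ECF-dependent promoter. No sigma factor gene is annotated on the plasmid, so the cognate ECF would presumably have to be supplied from elsewhere.

The stated purpose is the selection of an ECF for controller implementation, in the context of work on a quasi-integral feedback controller that lets genetic modules adapt to variable ribosome demand. The plasmid most likely served as one of a set of reporters for characterising candidate ECF sigma/promoter pairs.
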