Addgene plasmid #120894: pHH02_22UP1147
Purpose: Selection of ECF for controller implementation
Depositing lab: Domitilla Del Vecchio. Depositing organization: Massachusetts Institute of Technology. Publication: A quasi-integral controller for adaptation of genetic modules to variable ribosome demand. Huang HH, Qian Y, Del Vecchio D. Nat Commun. 2018 Dec 21;9(1):5415. doi: 10.1038/s41467-018-07899-z. PubMed 30575748.
Backbone
  Vector backbone: ColE2 plasmid
  Vector type: Bacterial Expression, Synthetic Biology
Growth in bacteria
  Bacterial resistance: Chloramphenicol, 25 μg/mL
  Growth temperature: 30°C
  Growth strain: DH5alpha
  Copy number: Unknown
Gene/Insert
  Gene/Insert name: Pecf22_up1147 (-60 to +20)
  Insert size (bp): 80
Terms and licenses: Academic/Nonprofit Terms; Industry Terms: Not Available to Industry
How to cite: pHH02_22UP1147 was a gift from Domitilla Del Vecchio (Addgene plasmid # 120894 ; http://n2t.net/addgene:120894 ; RRID:Addgene_120894)
